Addgene plasmid #58286: pERB161
Purpose: const. Mis12-GFP-FKBP3; ind. FRB-mCH-Mad1^485-584 (MID)
Depositing lab: Michael Lampson. Depositing organization: University of Pennsylvania. Publication: Recruitment of Mad1 to metaphase kinetochores is sufficient to reactivate the mitotic checkpoint. Ballister ER, Riegman M, Lampson MA. J Cell Biol. 2014 Mar 17;204(6):901-8. doi: 10.1083/jcb.201311113. PubMed 24637323.
Backbone
  Vector backbone: inducible knockdown/cDNA RMCE
  Vector type: Mammalian Expression
Growth in bacteria
  Bacterial resistance: Ampicillin, 100 μg/mL
  Growth temperature: 37°C
  Growth strain: DH5alpha
  Copy number: High Copy
Gene/Insert 1
  Gene/Insert name: Mis12-GFP-FKBPx3 (alt name: pERB161)
  Species: H. sapiens (human)
  Tag / fusion protein: GFP
Gene/Insert 2
  Gene/Insert name: inducible FRB-mCh-Mad1^485-584
  Species: H. sapiens (human)
  Mutation: amino acids 485-584 of Mad1
  Tag / fusion protein: mCherry
Gene/Insert 3
  Gene/Insert name: FKBP-targeted miRNA
Terms and licenses: Academic/Nonprofit Terms; Industry Terms: Not Available to Industry
How to cite: pERB161 was a gift from Michael Lampson (Addgene plasmid # 58286 ; http://n2t.net/addgene:58286 ; RRID:Addgene_58286)
