[The description below was written by a language model from this plasmid's Addgene catalogue record and pLannotate feature annotations shown in this document.]
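Description:
pERB161 is a mammalian expression plasmid built on an inducible knockdown/cDNA backbone designed for recombinase-mediated cassette exchange (RMCE). It is maintained in E. coli as a high-copy plasmid through a ColE1/pUC-type origin and an ampicillin resistance gene. The mammalian payload lies between heterospecific lox2272 and loxP sites, which cannot recombine with each other. Cre can therefore swap the whole cassette into a matching pre-installed genomic acceptor locus. No annotated promoter sits upstream of the first cistron within the cassette, so its expression, and that of the linked puromycin marker, may depend on a promoter at the integration site; the record does not state this.

The first unit carries a chimeric intron containing miR-155 flanking sequences, a scaffold for the FKBP-targeted miRNA listed in the record. It is followed by human Mis12 fused to EGFP and three tandem FKBP12 domains, one of which is annotated as the F36V variant and one as recoded with alternative codons. An EMCV IRES then drives puromycin N-acetyltransferase, ending in a bGH polyadenylation signal. In the opposite orientation, a UbC promoter drives rtTA3. This transactivator turns on a divergent tight TRE promoter in the presence of doxycycline, producing an FRB (T2098L)-mCherry fusion to Mad1 residues 485–584, described as the MID. This second unit also includes an intron with a miR-155 scaffold and ends in a rabbit β-globin polyadenylation signal.

Together these parts form a chemically induced dimerization system. Mis12-GFP-FKBP acts as a constitutive kinetochore anchor, and a rapamycin-type dimerizer can recruit the inducible FRB-mCherry-Mad1 fragment to it. This allows tests of whether this Mad1 region at metaphase kinetochores affects mitotic checkpoint signalling.
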