Features (pLannotate 1.2.2; 42 found; start..end, strand, type, name):
     52..100     +  polyA_signal   HSV TK poly(A) signal: herpes simplex virus thymidine kinase polyadenylation signal (Cole and Stacy, 1985)
    312..345     -  protein_bind   lox2272: Cre-mediated recombination occurs in the 8-bp core sequence (GGATACTT). lox2272 sites are compatible with each other, but incompatible with loxP or loxN sites (Lee and Saito, 1988). Cre recombinase
    403..483     +  intron         chimeric intron (fragment): chimera between introns from human β-globin and immunoglobulin heavy chain genes
    501..527     +  ncRNA          5' miR-155: sequence upstream of the precursor of mouse miR-155 microRNA (Uva et al., 2013) miRNA
    591..632     +  ncRNA          3' miR-155: sequence downstream of the precursor of mouse miR-155 microRNA (Uva et al., 2013) miRNA
    674..724     +  intron         chimeric intron (fragment): chimera between introns from human β-globin and immunoglobulin heavy chain genes
    729..755     +  misc_feature   MCS (fragment): multiple cloning site
    765..1379    +  CDS            MIS12: MIS12_HUMAN - Experimental evidence at protein level: Swiss-Prot protein existence level 1. Part of the MIS12 complex which is required for normal chromosome alignment and segregation and for kinetochore formation during mitosis (PubMed:12515822, PubMed:15502821, PubMed:16585270). Essential for proper kinetochore microtubule attachments (PubMed:23891108). From Homo sapiens (Human).
   1398..2114    +  CDS            EGFP: EGFP is a basic (constitutively fluorescent) green fluorescent protein published in 1996, derived from Aequorea victoria. It is reported to be a rapidly-maturing weak dimer with moderate acid sensitivity.
   2133..2453    +  CDS            DmrB: F36V mutant of FK506-binding protein FKBP12 binds synthetic ligands that do not bind wild-type FKBP
   2460..2780    +  CDS            FKBP: human FK506-binding protein FKBP12 synthetic gene with alternative codons
   2793..3116    +  CDS            FKBP: human FK506-binding protein FKBP12
   3180..3221    -  misc_feature   MCS (fragment): pBluescript multiple cloning site
   3223..3809    +  misc_feature   IRES2: internal ribosome entry site (IRES) of the encephalomyocarditis virus (EMCV)
   3810..4407    +  CDS            PuroR (fragment): puromycin N-acetyltransferase; pac from Streptomyces alboniger; confers resistance to puromycin
   4438..4503    +  CDS            dmpM (fragment): DMPM_STRAD - Protein inferred from homology: Swiss-Prot protein existence level 3. From Streptomyces alboniger.
   4530..4641    +  polyA_signal   bGH poly(A) signal: bovine growth hormone polyadenylation signal
   4737..4858    -  polyA_signal   SV40 poly(A) signal: SV40 polyadenylation signal
   4881..4965    -  CDS            large T antigen (fragment): large T antigen from SV40 (simian virus 40)
   4990..5697    -  CDS            rtTA3: reverse tetracycline transactivator 3 activates expression from Tet-responsive promoters in the presence of doxycycline
   5708..6919    -  promoter       UbC promoter: human ubiquitin C promoter
   6932..7210    +  promoter       tight TRE promoter (fragment): Tet-responsive promoter PTight, consisting of seven tet operator sequences followed by the minimal CMV promoter
   7267..7347    +  intron         chimeric intron (fragment): chimera between introns from human β-globin and immunoglobulin heavy chain genes
   7365..7391    +  ncRNA          5' miR-155: sequence upstream of the precursor of mouse miR-155 microRNA (Uva et al., 2013) miRNA
   7417..7458    +  ncRNA          3' miR-155: sequence downstream of the precursor of mouse miR-155 microRNA (Uva et al., 2013) miRNA
   7500..7550    +  intron         chimeric intron (fragment): chimera between introns from human β-globin and immunoglobulin heavy chain genes
   7555..7582    +  misc_feature   MCS (fragment): multiple cloning site
   7599..7877    +  CDS            FRB*: T2098L mutant of FKBP-rapamycin binding domain of human FRAP binds synthetic ligands such as AP21967
   7896..8603    +  CDS            mCherry: mCherry is a basic (constitutively fluorescent) red fluorescent protein published in 2004, derived from Discosoma sp.. It is reported to be a very rapidly-maturing monomer with low acid sensitivity.
   8601..8912    +  CDS            MAD1L1 (fragment): MD1L1_HUMAN - Also known as MAD1, TXBP181. Experimental evidence at protein level: Swiss-Prot protein existence level 1. [Isoform 3]: Sequesters MAD2L1 in the cytoplasm preventing its function as an activator of the mitotic spindle assembly checkpoint (SAC) resulting in SAC impairment and chromosomal instability in hepatocellular carcinomas. From Homo sapiens (Human).
   8939..9004    +  CDS            HBB (fragment): HBB_PONPY - Experimental evidence at transcript level: Swiss-Prot protein existence level 2. Involved in oxygen transport from the lung to the various peripheral tissues. From Pongo pygmaeus (Bornean orangutan).
   9075..9130    +  polyA_signal   β-globin poly(A) signal: rabbit β-globin polyadenylation signal (Gil and Proudfoot, 1987)
   9491..9524    -  protein_bind   loxP: Cre-mediated recombination occurs in the 8-bp core sequence (GCATACAT). Cre recombinase
   9537..9658    +  polyA_signal   SV40 poly(A) signal: SV40 polyadenylation signal
   9677..9695    -  promoter       T3 promoter: promoter for bacteriophage T3 RNA polymerase
   9738..9760    -  protein_bind   lac operator (fragment): The lac repressor binds to the lac operator to inhibit transcription in E. coli. This inhibition can be relieved by adding lactose or isopropyl-β-D-thiogalactopyranoside (IPTG). lac repressor encoded by lacI
   9764..9794    -  promoter       lac promoter: promoter for the E. coli lac operon
   9809..9830    -  protein_bind   CAP binding site: CAP binding activates transcription in the presence of cAMP. E. coli catabolite activator protein
   9843..9935    -  CDS            lacI (fragment): lac repressor; lacI; The lac repressor binds to the lac operator to inhibit transcription in E. coli. This inhibition can be relieved by adding lactose or isopropyl-β-D-thiogalactopyranoside (IPTG).
  10118..10706   -  rep_origin     ori: high-copy-number ColE1/pMB1/pBR322/pUC origin of replication
  10877..11737   -  CDS            AmpR: β-lactamase; bla; confers resistance to ampicillin, carbenicillin, and related antibiotics
  11738..11842   -  promoter       AmpR promoter: bla
>Addgene plasmid #58286 | pERB161 | depositor full sequence | sequence record 89799 | pERB161 sequence 11863 bps
AAGCTTAATAAACACGGAAGGAGACAATACCGGAAGGAACCCGCGCTATGACGGCAATAAAAAGACAGAA
TAAAACGCACGGGTGTTGGGTCGTTTGTTCATAAACGCGGGGTTCGGTCCCAGGGCTGGCACTCTGTCGA
TACCCCACCGAGACCCCATTGGGGCCAATACGCCCGCGTTTCTTCCTTTTCCCCACCCCACCCCCCAAGT
TCGGGTGAAGGCCCAGGGCTCGCAGCCAACGTCGGGGCGGCAGGCCCTGCCATAGCCACTGGCCCCGTGG
GTTAGGGACGGGGTCCCCCATTCGAGAATAAATAACTTCGTATAAAGTATCCTATACGAAGTTATCACCC
TGCAGTACGTATCCGGTAGCCTTGCAGAAGTTGGTCGTGAGGCACTGGGCAGGTAAGTATCAAGGTTACA
AGACAGGTTTAAGGAGACCAATAGAAACTGGGCTTGTCGAGACAGAGAAGACTCTTGCGTTTCGGTCGAC
TTCTAGAGCTCTGGAGGCTTGCTGAAGGCTGTATGCTGATATGGATTCATGTGCACATGGTTTTGGCCAC
TGACTGACCATGTGCATGAATCCATATCAGGACACAAGGCCTGTTACTAGCACTCACATGGAACAAATGG
CCGAATTCGGCGCTAGCTGCTGATATCGCATACGCGTGGACCAGATAGGCACCTATTGGTCTTACTGACA
TCCACTTTGCCTTTCTCTCCACAGGTGTCGGTACCGCGGGCCCGGGATCCACCGGCGCGCCACCATGTCT
GTGGATCCAATGACCTACGAGGCCCAGTTCTTTGGCTTCACGCCACAAACGTGCATGCTTCGGATCTACA
TTGCATTTCAAGACTACCTATTTGAAGTGATGCAGGCCGTTGAACAGGTTATTCTGAAGAAGCTGGATGG
CATCCCAGACTGTGACATTAGCCCAGTGCAGATTCGCAAATGCACAGAGAAGTTTCTTTGCTTCATGAAA
GGACATTTTGATAACCTTTTTAGCAAAATGGAGCAACTGTTTTTGCAGCTGATTTTACGTATTCCCTCAA
ACATCTTGCTTCCTGAAGATAAATGTAAGGAGACACCTTATAGTGAGGAAGATTTTCAGCATCTCCAGAA
AGAAATTGAACAGTTACAGGAGAAGTACAAGACTGAATTATGTACTAAGCAGGCCCTTCTTGCAGAATTA
GAAGAGCAAAAAATTGTTCAGGCCAAACTCAAACAGACGTTGACTTTCTTTGATGAGCTTCATAATGTTG
GCAGAGATCATGGGACTAGTGATTTTAGGGAGAGTTTAGTATCCCTGGTTCAGAACTCCAGAAAACTACA
GAACATTAGAGACAATGTGGAAAAGGAATCGAAACGACTGAAAATATCTATGCTAGCAGTCGCCACCATG
GTGAGCAAGGGCGAGGAGCTGTTCACCGGGGTGGTGCCCATCCTGGTCGAGCTGGACGGCGACGTAAACG
GCCACAAGTTCAGCGTGTCCGGCGAGGGCGAGGGCGATGCCACCTACGGCAAGCTGACCCTGAAGTTCAT
CTGCACCACCGGCAAGCTGCCCGTGCCCTGGCCCACCCTCGTGACCACCCTGACCTACGGCGTGCAGTGC
TTCAGCCGCTACCCCGACCACATGAAGCAGCACGACTTCTTCAAGTCCGCCATGCCCGAAGGCTACGTCC
AGGAGCGCACCATCTTCTTCAAGGACGACGGCAACTACAAGACCCGCGCCGAGGTGAAGTTCGAGGGCGA
CACCCTGGTGAACCGCATCGAGCTGAAGGGCATCGACTTCAAGGAGGACGGCAACATCCTGGGGCACAAG
CTGGAGTACAACTACAACAGCCACAACGTCTATATCATGGCCGACAAGCAGAAGAACGGCATCAAGGTGA
ACTTCAAGATCCGCCACAACATCGAGGACGGCAGCGTGCAGCTCGCCGACCACTACCAGCAGAACACCCC
CATCGGCGACGGCCCCGTGCTGCTGCCCGACAACCACTACCTGAGCACCCAGTCCGCCCTGAGCAAAGAC
CCCAACGAGAAGCGCGATCACATGGTCCTGCTGGAGTTCGTGACCGCCGCCGGGATCACTCTCGGCATGG
ACGAGCTGTACAAGGGTGGTGAATTCTCTAGAGGAGTGCAGGTGGAAACCATCTCCCCAGGAGACGGGCG
CACCTTCCCCAAGCGCGGCCAGACCTGCGTGGTGCACTACACCGGGATGCTTGAAGATGGAAAGAAATTT
GATTCCTCCCGGGACAGAAACAAGCCCTTTAAGTTTATGCTAGGCAAGCAGGAGGTGATCCGAGGCTGGG
AAGAAGGGGTTGCCCAGATGAGTGTGGGTCAGAGAGCCAAACTGACTATATCTCCAGATTATGCCTATGG
TGCCACTGGGCACCCAGGCATCATCCCACCACATGCCACTCTCGTCTTCGATGTGGAGCTTCTAAAACTG
GAAACTAGAGGCGTGCAGGTCGAGACCATCAGCCCCGGCGACGGCCGCACCTTTCCCAAGAGAGGCCAGA
CTTGCGTGGTCCACTACACCGGCATGCTGGAGGACGGCAAGAAGTTCGACAGCAGCCGCGACCGCAACAA
GCCCTTCAAGTTCATGCTGGGCAAACAGGAAGTGATCCGCGGCTGGGAGGAAGGCGTGGCTCAGATGAGC
GTGGGGCAGCGGGCCAAGCTGACCATCAGCCCCGACTATGCCTACGGCGCCACCGGCCACCCCGGCATCA
TCCCCCCCCACGCCACCCTGGTGTTCGACGTGGAGCTGCTGAAGCTGGAGACTAGTGAATTCGGAGTGCA
GGTGGAAACCATCTCCCCAGGAGACGGGCGCACCTTCCCCAAGCGCGGCCAGACCTGCGTGGTGCACTAC
ACCGGGATGCTTGAAGATGGAAAGAAATTTGATTCCTCCCGGGACAGAAACAAGCCCTTTAAGTTTATGC
TAGGCAAGCAGGAGGTGATCCGAGGCTGGGAAGAAGGGGTTGCCCAGATGAGTGTGGGTCAGAGAGCCAA
ACTGACTATATCTCCAGATTATGCCTATGGTGCCACTGGGCACCCAGGCATCATCCCACCACATGCCACT
CTCGTCTTCGATGTGGAGCTTCTAAAACTGGAATGATCTAGAGGGCCCTATTCTCCGGATAACCGGAGGT
GCAGGCTGCCTATGCATGTTAACAATTGCATCGATAAGCTTGATATCGAATTCCTGCAGCCCGGGGGATC
CGCCCCTCTCCCTCCCCCCCCCCTAACGTTACTGGCCGAAGCCGCTTGGAATAAGGCCGGTGTGCGTTTG
TCTATATGTTATTTTCCACCATATTGCCGTCTTTTGGCAATGTGAGGGCCCGGAAACCTGGCCCTGTCTT
CTTGACGAGCATTCCTAGGGGTCTTTCCCCTCTCGCCAAAGGAATGCAAGGTCTGTTGAATGTCGTGAAG
GAAGCAGTTCCTCTGGAAGCTTCTTGAAGACAAACAACGTCTGTAGCGACCCTTTGCAGGCAGCGGAACC
CCCCACCTGGCGACAGGTGCCTCTGCGGCCAAAAGCCACGTGTATAAGATACACCTGCAAAGGCGGCACA
ACCCCAGTGCCACGTTGTGAGTTGGATAGTTGTGGAAAGAGTCAAATGGCTCTCCTCAAGCGTATTCAAC
AAGGGGCTGAAGGATGCCCAGAAGGTACCCCATTGTATGGGATCTGATCTGGGGCCTCGGTACACATGCT
TTACATGTGTTTAGTCGAGGTTAAAAAAACGTCTAGGCCCCCCGAACCACGGGGACGTGGTTTTCCTTTG
AAAAACACGATGATAATATGGCCACAACCATGACCGAGTACAAGCCCACGGTGCGCCTCGCCACCCGCGA
CGACGTCCCCCGGGCCGTACGCACCCTCGCCGCCGCGTTCGCCGACTACCCCGCCACGCGCCACACCGTC
GACCCGGACCGCCACATCGAGCGGGTCACCGAGCTGCAAGAACTCTTCCTCACGCGCGTCGGGCTCGACA
TCGGCAAGGTGTGGGTCGCGGACGACGGCGCCGCGGTGGCGGTCTGGACCACGCCGGAGAGCGTCGAAGC
GGGGGCGGTGTTCGCCGAGATCGGCCCGCGCATGGCCGAGTTGAGCGGTTCCCGGCTGGCCGCGCAGCAA
CAGATGGAAGGCCTCCTGGCGCCGCACCGGCCCAAGGAGCCCGCGTGGTTCCTGGCCACCGTCGGCGTGT
CGCCCGACCACCAGGGCAAGGGTCTGGGCAGCGCCGTCGTGCTCCCCGGAGTGGAGGCGGCCGAGCGCGC
CGGGGTGCCCGCCTTCCTGGAGACCTCCGCGCCCCGCAACCTCCCCTTCTACGAGCGGCTCGGCTTCACC
GTCACCGCCGACGTCGAGGTGCCCGAAGGACCGCGCACCTGGTGCATGACCCGCAAGCCCGGTGCCTAGC
CGGAGACCGAAAGGAGCGCACGACCCCATGGCTCCGACCGAAGCCGACCCGGGCGGCCCCGCCGACCCCG
CACCCGCCCCCGAGGCCCACCGACTCTAGAGCTCGCTGATCAGCCTCGACTGTGCCTTCTAGTTGCCAGC
CATCTGTTGTTTGCCCCTCCCCCGTGCCTTCCTTGACCCTGGAAGGTGCCACTCCCACTGTCCTTTCCTA
ATAAAATGAGGAAATTGCATCGCATTGTCTGAGTAGGTGTCATTCTATTCTGGGGGGTGGGGTGGGGCAG
GACAGCAAGGGGGAGGATTGGGAAGACAATAGCACTAGTTTCGCGTTAAGATACATTGATGAGTTTGGAC
AAACCACAACTAGAATGCAGTGAAAAAAATGCTTTATTTGTGAAATTTGTGATGCTATTGCTTTATTTGT
AACCATTATAAGCTGCAATAAACAAGTTAACAACAACAATTGCATTCATTTTATGTTTCAGGTTCAGGGG
GAGGTGTGGGAGGTTTTTTAAAGCAAGTAAAACCTCTACAAATGTGGTATGGCTGATTATGATCAGTTAT
CTAGATCCGGTGGATCTATTTACCCGGGGAGCATGTCAAGGTCAAAATCGTCAAGGGCATCGGCTGGGAG
CATGTCTAAGTCAAAATCGTCAAGGGCGTCGGTCGGCCCGCCGCTTTCGCACTTTAGCTGTTTCTCCAGG
CCACATATGATTAGTTCCAGGCCGAAAAGGAAGGCAGGTTCGGCTCCCTGCCGGTCGAACAGCTCAATTG
CTTGTCTCAGAAGTGGGGGCATAGAATCGGTGGTAGGTGTCTCTCTTTCCTCTTTTGCTACTTGATGCTC
CTGTTCCTCCAATACGCAGCCCAGTGTAAAGTGGCCCACGGCGGACAGAGCGTACAGTGCGTTCTCCAGG
GAGAAGCCTTGCTGACACAGGAACGCGAGCTGATTTTCCAGGGTTTCGTACTGTTTCTCTGTTGGGCGGG
TGCCGAGATGCACTTTAGCCCCGTCGCGATGTGAGAGGAGAGCACAGCGGTATGACTTGGCGTTGTTCCG
CAGAAAGTCTTGCCATGACTCGCCTTCCAGGGGGCAGAAGTGGGTATGATGCCTGTCCAGCATCTCGATT
GGCAGGGCATCGAGCAGGGCCCGCTTGTTCTTCACGTGCCAGTACAGGGTAGGCTGCTCAACTCCCAGCT
TTTGAGCGAGTTTCCTTGTCGTCAGGCCTTCGATACCGACACCATTGAGTAATTCCAGAGCTCCGTTTAT
GACTTTGCTCTTGTCCAGCCTAGACATGGTGGCTAGCGTCTAACAAAAAAGCCAAAAACGGCCAGAATTT
AGCGGACAATTTACTAGTCTAACACTGAAAATTACATATTGACCCAAATGATTACATTTCAAAAGGTGCC
TAAAAAACTTCACAAAACACACTCGCCAACCCCGAGCGCATAGTTCAAAACCGGAGCTTCAGCTACTTAA
GAAGATAGGTACATAAAACCGACCAAAGAAACTGACGCCTCACTTATCCCTCCCCTCACCAGAGGTCCGG
CGCCTGTCGATTCAGGAGAGCCTACCCTAGGCCCGAACCCTGCGTCCTGCGACGGAGAAAAGCCTACCGC
ACACCTACCGGCAGGTGGCCCCACCCTGCATTATAAGCCAACAGAACGGGTGACGTCACGACACGACGAG
GGCGCGCGCTCCCAAAGGTACGGGTGCACTGCCCAACGGCACCGCCATAACTGCCGCCCCCGCAACAGAC
GACAAACCGAGTTCTCCAGTCAGTGACAAACTTCACGTCAGGGTCCCCAGATGGTGCCCCAGCCCATCTC
ACCCGAATAAGAGCTTTCCCGCATTAGCGAAGGCCTCAAGACCTTGGGTTCTTGCCGCCCACCATGCCCC
CCACCTTGTTTCAACGACCTCACAGCCCGCCTCACAAGCGTCTTCCATTCAAGACTCGGGAACAGCCGCC
ATTTTGCTGCGCTCCCCCCAACCCCCAGTTCAGGGCAACCTTGCTCGCGGACCCAGACTACAGCCCTTGG
CGGTCTCTCCACACGCTTCCGTCCCACCGAGCGGCCCGGCGGCCACGAAAGCCCCGGCCAGCCCAGCAGC
CCGCTACTCACCAAGTGACGATCACAGCGATCCACAAACAAGAACCGCGACCCAAATCCCGGCTGCGACG
GAACTAGCTGTGCCACACCCGGCGCGTCCTTATATAATCATCGGCGTTCACCGCCCCACGGAGATCCCTC
CGCAGAATCGCCGAGAAGGGACTACTTTTCCTCGCCTGTTCCGCTCTCTGGAAAGAAAACCAGTGCCCTA
GAGTCACCCAAGTCCCGTCCTAAAATGTCCTTCTGCTGATACTGGGGTTCTAAGGCCGAGTCTTATGAGC
AGCGGGCCGCTGTCCTGAGCGTCCGGGCGGAAGGATCAGGACGCTCGCTGCGCCCTTCGTCTGACGTGGC
AGCGCTCGCCGTGAGGAGGGGGGCGCCCGCGGGAGGCGCCAAAACCCGGCGCGGAGGCCACGCGTACTAG
ACGAGTTTACTCCCTATCAGTGATAGAGAACGATGTCGAGTTTACTCCCTATCAGTGATAGAGAACGTAT
GTCGAGTTTACTCCCTATCAGTGATAGAGAACGTATGTCGAGTTTACTCCCTATCAGTGATAGAGAACGT
ATGTCGAGTTTATCCCTATCAGTGATAGAGAACGTATGTCGAGTTTACTCCCTATCAGTGATAGAGAACG
TATGTCGAGGTAGGCGTGTACGGTGGGAGGCCTATATAAGCAGAGCTCGTTTAGTGAACCGTCAGATCGC
ACCGGGTGACTCTCTTAAGGTAGCCTTGCAGAAGTTGGTCGTGAGGCACTGGGCAGGTAAGTATCAAGGT
TACAAGACAGGTTTAAGGAGACCAATAGAAACTGGGCTTGTCGAGACAGAGAAGACTCTTGCGTTTCGGT
CGACTTCTAGAGCTCTGGAGGCTTGCTGAAGGCTGTATGCTAGAGACGTACAGATGCGTCTCACAGGACA
CAAGGCCTGTTACTAGCACTCACATGGAACAAATGGCCGAATTCGGCGCTAGCTGCTGATATCGCATACG
CGTGGACCAGATAGGCACCTATTGGTCTTACTGACATCCACTTTGCCTTTCTCTCCACAGGTGTCGGTAC
CGCGGGCCCGGGATCCACCGGTCACCATGGCTTCTAGAATCCTCTGGCATGAGATGTGGCATGAAGGCCT
GGAAGAGGCATCTCGTTTGTACTTTGGGGAAAGGAACGTGAAAGGCATGTTTGAGGTGCTGGAGCCCTTG
CATGCTATGATGGAACGGGGCCCCCAGACTCTGAAGGAAACATCCTTTAATCAGGCCTATGGTCGAGATT
TAATGGAGGCCCAAGAGTGGTGCAGGAAGTACATGAAATCAGGGAATGTCAAGGACCTCCTCCAAGCCTG
GGACCTCTATTATCATGTGTTCCGACGAATCTCAAAGACTAGTCCGGTCGCCACCATGGTGAGCAAGGGC
GAGGAGGATAACATGGCCATCATCAAGGAGTTCATGCGCTTCAAGGTGCACATGGAGGGCTCCGTGAACG
GCCACGAGTTCGAGATCGAGGGCGAGGGCGAGGGCCGCCCCTACGAGGGCACCCAGACCGCCAAGCTGAA
GGTGACCAAGGGTGGCCCCCTGCCCTTCGCCTGGGACATCCTGTCCCCTCAGTTCATGTACGGCTCCAAG
GCCTACGTGAAGCACCCCGCCGACATCCCCGACTACTTGAAGCTGTCCTTCCCCGAGGGCTTCAAGTGGG
AGCGCGTGATGAACTTCGAGGACGGCGGCGTGGTGACCGTGACCCAGGACTCCTCCCTGCAGGACGGCGA
GTTCATCTACAAGGTGAAGCTGCGCGGCACCAACTTCCCCTCCGACGGCCCCGTAATGCAGAAGAAGACC
ATGGGCTGGGAGGCCTCCTCCGAGCGGATGTACCCCGAGGACGGCGCCCTGAAGGGCGAGATCAAGCAGA
GGCTGAAGCTGAAGGACGGCGGCCACTACGACGCTGAGGTCAAGACCACCTACAAGGCCAAGAAGCCCGT
GCAGCTGCCCGGCGCCTACAACGTCAACATCAAGTTGGACATCACCTCCCACAACGAGGACTACACCATC
GTGGAACAGTACGAACGCGCCGAGGGCCGCCACTCCACCGGCGGCATGGACGAGCTGTATAAGGCCGGCT
CCAGCTCTGCCGAACAGAGCTTCCTGTTCTCCAGGGAGGAGGCGGACACGCTCAGGTTGAAGGTCGAGGA
GCTGGAAGGCGAGCGGAGTCGGCTGGAGGAGGAAAAGAGGATGCTGGAGGCACAGCTGGAGCGGCGAGCT
CTGCAGGGTGACTATGACCAGAGCAGGACCAAAGTGCTGCACATGAGCCTGAACCCCACCAGTGTGGCCA
GGCAGCGCCTGCACGAGGACCACAGCCAGCTGCAGGCGGAGTGCGAGCGACTGCGCGGGCTCCTGCGCGC
CATGGAGAGAGGAGGCACCGTCTGACCTATGATGTACAAGTAAACACTCAGGTGCAGGCTGCCTATCAGA
AGGTGGTGGCTGGTGTGGCCAATGCCCTGGCTCACAAATACCACTGAGATCTTTTTCCCTCTGCCAAAAA
TTATGGGGACATCATGAAGCCCCTTGAGCATCTGACTTCTGGCTAATAAAGGAAATTTATTTTCATTGCA
ATAGTGTGTTGGAATTTTTTGTGTCTCTCACTCGGAAGGACATATGGGAGGGCAAATCATTTAAAACATC
AGAATGAGTATTTGGTTTAGAGTTTGGCAACATATGCCATATGCTGGCTGCCATGAACAAAGGTGGCTAT
AAAGAGGTCATCAGTATATGAAACAGCCCCCTGCTGTCCATTCCTTATTCCATAGAAAAGCCTTGACTTG
AGGTTAGATTTTTTTTATATTTTGTTTTGTGTTATTTTTTTCTTTAACATCCCTAAAATTTTCCTTACAT
GTTTTACTAGCCAGATTTTTCCTCCTCTCCTGACTACTCCCAGTCATAGCTGTCCCTCTTCTCTTATGAA
GATCCCTCGACCTGAGCGTCGAGCTAGCATATGGATCCATATAACTTCGTATAATGTATGCTATACGAAG
TTATTACGATACCGTCAACTTGTTTATTGCAGCTTATAATGGTTACAAATAAAGCAATAGCATCACAAAT
TTCACAAATAAAGCATTTTTTTCACTGCATTCTAGTTGTGGTTTGTCCAAACTCATCAATGTATCTTAGG
TACCCAGCTTTTGTTCCCTTTAGTGAGGGTTAATTGCGCGCTTGGCGTAATCATGGTCATAGCTGTTTCC
TGTGTGAAATTGTTATCCGCTCACAATTCCACACAACATACGAGCCGGAAGCATAAAGTGTAAAGCCTGG
GGTGCCTAATGAGTGAGCTAACTCACATTAATTGCGTTGCGCTCACTGCCCGCTTTCCAGTCGGGAAACC
TGTCGTGCCAGCTGCATTAATGAATCGGCCAACGCGCGGGGAGAGGCGGTTTGCGTATTGGGCGCTCTTC
CGCTTCCTCGCTCACTGACTCGCTGCGCTCGGTCGTTCGGCTGCGGCGAGCGGTATCAGCTCACTCAAAG
GCGGTAATACGGTTATCCACAGAATCAGGGGATAACGCAGGAAAGAACATGTGAGCAAAAGGCCAGCAAA
AGGCCAGGAACCGTAAAAAGGCCGCGTTGCTGGCGTTTTTCCATAGGCTCCGCCCCCCTGACGAGCATCA
CAAAAATCGACGCTCAAGTCAGAGGTGGCGAAACCCGACAGGACTATAAAGATACCAGGCGTTTCCCCCT
GGAAGCTCCCTCGTGCGCTCTCCTGTTCCGACCCTGCCGCTTACCGGATACCTGTCCGCCTTTCTCCCTT
CGGGAAGCGTGGCGCTTTCTCATAGCTCACGCTGTAGGTATCTCAGTTCGGTGTAGGTCGTTCGCTCCAA
GCTGGGCTGTGTGCACGAACCCCCCGTTCAGCCCGACCGCTGCGCCTTATCCGGTAACTATCGTCTTGAG
TCCAACCCGGTAAGACACGACTTATCGCCACTGGCAGCAGCCACTGGTAACAGGATTAGCAGAGCGAGGT
ATGTAGGCGGTGCTACAGAGTTCTTGAAGTGGTGGCCTAACTACGGCTACACTAGAAGAACAGTATTTGG
TATCTGCGCTCTGCTGAAGCCAGTTACCTTCGGAAAAAGAGTTGGTAGCTCTTGATCCGGCAAACAAACC
ACCGCTGGTAGCGGTGGTTTTTTTGTTTGCAAGCAGCAGATTACGCGCAGAAAAAAAGGATCTCAAGAAG
ATCCTTTGATCTTTTCTACGGGGTCTGACGCTCAGTGGAACGAAAACTCACGTTAAGGGATTTTGGTCAT
GAGATTATCAAAAAGGATCTTCACCTAGATCCTTTTAAATTAAAAATGAAGTTTTAAATCAATCTAAAGT
ATATATGAGTAAACTTGGTCTGACAGTTACCAATGCTTAATCAGTGAGGCACCTATCTCAGCGATCTGTC
TATTTCGTTCATCCATAGTTGCCTGACTCCCCGTCGTGTAGATAACTACGATACGGGAGGGCTTACCATC
TGGCCCCAGTGCTGCAATGATACCGCGAGACCCACGCTCACCGGCTCCAGATTTATCAGCAATAAACCAG
CCAGCCGGAAGGGCCGAGCGCAGAAGTGGTCCTGCAACTTTATCCGCCTCCATCCAGTCTATTAATTGTT
GCCGGGAAGCTAGAGTAAGTAGTTCGCCAGTTAATAGTTTGCGCAACGTTGTTGCCATTGCTACAGGCAT
CGTGGTGTCACGCTCGTCGTTTGGTATGGCTTCATTCAGCTCCGGTTCCCAACGATCAAGGCGAGTTACA
TGATCCCCCATGTTGTGCAAAAAAGCGGTTAGCTCCTTCGGTCCTCCGATCGTTGTCAGAAGTAAGTTGG
CCGCAGTGTTATCACTCATGGTTATGGCAGCACTGCATAATTCTCTTACTGTCATGCCATCCGTAAGATG
CTTTTCTGTGACTGGTGAGTACTCAACCAAGTCATTCTGAGAATAGTGTATGCGGCGACCGAGTTGCTCT
TGCCCGGCGTCAATACGGGATAATACCGCGCCACATAGCAGAACTTTAAAAGTGCTCATCATTGGAAAAC
GTTCTTCGGGGCGAAAACTCTCAAGGATCTTACCGCTGTTGAGATCCAGTTCGATGTAACCCACTCGTGC
ACCCAACTGATCTTCAGCATCTTTTACTTTCACCAGCGTTTCTGGGTGAGCAAAAACAGGAAGGCAAAAT
GCCGCAAAAAAGGGAATAAGGGCGACACGGAAATGTTGAATACTCATACTCTTCCTTTTTCAATATTATT
GAAGCATTTATCAGGGTTATTGTCTCATGAGCGGATACATATTTGAATGTATTTAGAAAAATAAACAAAT
AGGGGTTCCGCGCACATTTCCCCGAAAAGTGCC
