>Addgene plasmid #58286 | pERB161 | addgene partial sequence | sequence record 102067 | EGFP-N 5'-CGTCGCCGTCCAGCTCGACCAG-3'
TCGCCCTTGCTCACCATGGTGGCGACTGCTAGCATAGATATTTTCAGTCGTTTCGATTCCTTTTCCACAT
TGTCTCTAATGTTCTGTAGTTTTCTGGAGTTCTGAACCAGGGATACTAAACTCTCCCTAAAATCACTAGT
CCCATGATCTCTGCCAACATTATGAAGCTCATCAAAGAAAGTCAACGTCTGTTTGAGTTTGGCCTGAACA
ATTTTTTGCTCTTCTAATTCTGCAAGAAGGGCCTGCTTAGTACATAATTCAGTCTTGTACTTCTCCTGTA
ACTGTTCAATTTCTTTCTGGAGATGCTGAAAATCTTCCTCACTATAAGGTGTCTCCTTACATTTATCTTC
AGGAAGCAAGATGTTTGAGGGAATACGTAAAATCAGCTGCAAAAACAGTTGCTCCATTTTGCTAAAAAGG
TTATCAAAATGTCCTTTCATGAAGCAAAGAAACTTCTCTGTGCATTTGCGAATCTGCACTGGGCTAATGT
CACAGTCTGGGATGCCATCCAGCTTCTTCAGAATAACCTGTTCAACGGCCTGCATCACTTCAAATAGGTA
GTCTTGAAATGCAATGTAGATCCGAAGCATGCACGTTTGTGGCGTGAAGCCAAAGAACTGGGCCTCGTAG
GTCATTGGATCCACAGACATGGTGGCGCGCCGGTGGATCCCGGGCCCGCGGTACCGACACCTGTGGAGAG
AAAGGCAAAGTGGATGTCAGTAAGACCAATAGGTGCCTATCTGGTCCACGCGTATGCGATATCAGCAGCT
AGCG
