>Addgene plasmid #58286 | pERB161 | addgene partial sequence | sequence record 102068 | EGFP-C 5'-CATGGTCCTGCTGGAGTTCGTG-3'
TTCTCTAGAGGAGTGCAGGTGGAAACCATCTCCCCAGGAGACGGGCGCACCTTCCCCAAGCGCGGCCAGA
CCTGCGTGGTGCACTACACCGGGATGCTTGAAGATGGAAAGAAATTTGATTCCTCCCGGGACAGAAACAA
GCCCTTTAAGTTTATGCTAGGCAAGCAGGAGGTGATCCGAGGCTGGGAAGAAGGGGTTGCCCAGATGAGT
GTGGGTCAGAGAGCCAAACTGACTATATCTCCAGATTATGCCTATGGTGCCACTGGGCACCCAGGCATCA
TCCCACCACATGCCACTCTCGTCTTCGATGTGGAGCTTCTAAAACTGGAAACTAGAGGCGTGCAGGTCGA
GACCATCAGCCCCGGCGACGGCCGCACCTTTCCCAAGAGAGGCCAGACTTGCGTGGTCCACTACACCGGC
ATGCTGGAGGACGGCAAGAAGTTCGACAGCAGCCGCGACCGCAACAAGCCCTTCAAGTTCATGCTGGGCA
AACAGGAAGTGATCCGCGGCTGGGAGGAAGGCGTGGCTCAGATGAGCGTGGGGCAGCGGGCCAAGCTGAC
CATCAGCCCCGACTATGCCTACGGCGCCACCGGCCACCCCGGCATCATCCCCCCCCACGCCACCCTGGTG
TTCGACGTGGAGCTGCTGAAGCTGGAGACTAGTGAATTCGGAGTGCAGGTGGAAACCATCTCCCCAGGAG
ACGGGCGCACCTTCCCCAAGCGCGGCCAGACCTGCGTGGTGCACTACA
