>Addgene plasmid #58286 | pERB161 | addgene partial sequence | sequence record 105634 | rb_glob_PA_term-R 5'-CCCATATGTCCTTCCGAGTG-3'
TAAATTTCCTTTATTAGCCAGAAGTCAGATGCTCAAGGGGCTTCATGATGTCCCCATAATTTTTGGCAGA
GGGAAAAAGATCTCAGTGGTATTTGTGAGCCAGGGCATTGGCCACACCAGCCACCACCTTCTGATAGGCA
GCCTGCACCTGAGTGTTTACTTGTACATCATAGGTCAGACGGTGCCTCCTCTCTCCATGGCGCGCAGGAG
CCCGCGCAGTCGCTCGCACTCCGCCTGCAGCTGGCTGTGGTCCTCGTGCAGGCGCTGCCTGGCCACACTG
GTGGGGTTCAGGCTCATGTGCAGCACTTTGGTCCTGCTCTGGTCATAGTCACCCTGCAGAGCTCGCCGCT
CCAGCTGTGCCTCCAGCATCCTCTTTTCCTCCTCCAGCCGACTCCGCTCGCCTTCCAGCTCCTCGACCTT
CAACCTGAGCGTGTCCGCCTCCTCCCTGGAGAACAGGAAGCTCTGTTCGGCAGAGCTGGAGCCGGCCTTA
TACAGCTCGTCCATGCCGCCGGTGGAGTGGCGGCCCTCGGCGCGTTCGTACTGTTCCACGATGGTGTAGT
CCTCGTTGTGGGAGGTGATGTCCAACTTGATGTTGACGTTGTAGGCGCCGGGCAGCTGCACGGGCTTCTT
GGCCTTGTAGGTGGTCTTGACCTCAGCGTCGTAGTGGCCGCCGTCCTTCAGCTTCAGCCTCTGCTTGATC
TCGCCCTTCA
