>Addgene plasmid #58286 | pERB161 | addgene partial sequence | sequence record 105636 | LNCX 5'-AGCTCGTTTAGTGAACCGTCAGATC-3'
GCAGAAGTTGGTCGTGAGGCACTGGGCAGGTAAGTATCAAGGTTACAAGACAGGTTTAAGGAGACCAATA
GAAACTGGGCTTGTCGAGACAGAGAAGACTCTTGCGTTTCGGTCGACTTCTAGAGCTCTGGAGGCTTGCT
GAAGGCTGTATGCTAGAGACGTACAGATGCGTCTCACAGGACACAAGGCCTGTTACTAGCACTCACATGG
AACAAATGGCCGAATTCGGCGCTAGCTGCTGATATCGCATACGCGTGGACCAGATAGGCACCTATTGGTC
TTACTGACATCCACTTTGCCTTTCTCTCCACAGGTGTCGGTACCGCGGGCCCGGGATCCACCGGTCACCA
TGGCTTCTAGAATCCTCTGGCATGAGATGTGGCATGAAGGCCTGGAAGAGGCATCTCGTTTGTACTTTGG
GGAAAGGAACGTGAAAGGCATGTTTGAGGTGCTGGAGCCCTTGCATGCTATGATGGAACGGGGCCCCCAG
ACTCTGAAGGAAACATCCTTTAATCAGGCCTATGGTCGAGATTTAATGGAGGCCCAAGAGTGGTGCAGGA
AGTACATGAAATCAGGGAATGTCAAGGACCTCCTCCAAGCCTGGGACCTCTATTATCATGTGTTCCGACG
AATCTCAAAGACTAGTCCGGTCGCCACCATGGTGAGCAAGGGCGAGGAGGATAACATGGCCATCATCAAG
GAGTTCATGCGCTTCAAGGTGCACATGGA
