>Addgene plasmid #58286 | pERB161 | addgene partial sequence | sequence record 105637 | pCDH-rev 5'-GCATTCCTTTGGCGAGAG-3'
CACATTGCCAAAAGACGGCAATATGGTGGAAAATAACATATAGACAAACGCACACCGGCCTTATTCCAAG
CGGCTTCGGCCAGTAACGTTAGGGGGGGGGGAGGGAGAGGGGCGGATCCCCCGGGCTGCAGGAATTCGAT
ATCAAGCTTATCGATGCAATTGTTAACATGCATAGGCAGCCTGCACCTCCGGTTATCCGGAGAATAGGGC
CCTCTAGATCATTCCAGTTTTAGAAGCTCCACATCGAAGACGAGAGTGGCATGTGGTGGGATGATGCCTG
GGTGCCCAGTGGCACCATAGGCATAATCTGGAGATATAGTCAGTTTGGCTCTCTGACCCACACTCATCTG
GGCAACCCCTTCTTCCCAGCCTCGGATCACCTCCTGCTTGCCTAGCATAAACTTAAAGGGCTTGTTTCTG
TCCCGGGAGGAATCAAATTTCTTTCCATCTTCAAGCATCCCGGTGTAGTGCACCACGCAGGTCTGGCCGC
GCTTGGGGAAGGTGCGCCCGTCTCCTGGGGAGATGGTTTCCACCTGCACTCCGAATTCACTAGTCTCCAG
CTTCAGCAGCTCCACGTCGAACACCAGGGTGGCGTGGGGGGGGATGATGCCGGGGTGGCCGGTGGCG
